>Addgene plasmid #78315 | pLenCMV-PMMars1CyGFP | depositor full sequence | sequence record 146193 | Plasmid
GTCGACGGATCGGGAGATCTCCCGATCCCCTATGGTGCACTCTCAGTACAATCTGCTCTGATGCCGCATA
GTTAAGCCAGTATCTGCTCCCTGCTTGTGTGTTGGAGGTCGCTGAGTAGTGCGCGAGCAAAATTTAAGCT
ACAACAAGGCAAGGCTTGACCGACAATTGCATGAAGAATCTGCTTAGGGTTAGGCGTTTTGCGCTGCTTC
GCGATGTACGGGCCAGATATACGCGTTGACATTGATTATTGACTAGTTATTAATAGTAATCAATTACGGG
GTCATTAGTTCATAGCCCATATATGGAGTTCCGCGTTACATAACTTACGGTAAATGGCCCGCCTGGCTGA
CCGCCCAACGACCCCCGCCCATTGACGTCAATAATGACGTATGTTCCCATAGTAACGCCAATAGGGACTT
TCCATTGACGTCAATGGGTGGAGTATTTACGGTAAACTGCCCACTTGGCAGTACATCAAGTGTATCATAT
GCCAAGTACGCCCCCTATTGACGTCAATGACGGTAAATGGCCCGCCTGGCATTATGCCCAGTACATGACC
TTATGGGACTTTCCTACTTGGCAGTACATCTACGTATTAGTCATCGCTATTACCATGGTGATGCGGTTTT
GGCAGTACATCAATGGGCGTGGATAGCGGTTTGACTCACGGGGATTTCCAAGTCTCCACCCCATTGACGT
CAATGGGAGTTTGTTTTGGCACCAAAATCAACGGGACTTTCCAAAATGTCGTAACAACTCCGCCCCATTG
ACGCAAATGGGCGGTAGGCGTGTACGGTGGGAGGTCTATATAAGCAGCGCGTTTTGCCTGTACTGGGTCT
CTCTGGTTAGACCAGATCTGAGCCTGGGAGCTCTCTGGCTAACTAGGGAACCCACTGCTTAAGCCTCAAT
AAAGCTTGCCTTGAGTGCTTCAAGTAGTGTGTGCCCGTCTGTTGTGTGACTCTGGTAACTAGAGATCCCT
CAGACCCTTTTAGTCAGTGTGGAAAATCTCTAGCAGTGGCGCCCGAACAGGGACTTGAAAGCGAAAGGGA
AACCAGAGGAGCTCTCTCGACGCAGGACTCGGCTTGCTGAAGCGCGCACGGCAAGAGGCGAGGGGCGGCG
ACTGGTGAGTACGCCAAAAATTTTGACTAGCGGAGGCTAGAAGGAGAGAGATGGGTGCGAGAGCGTCAGT
ATTAAGCGGGGGAGAATTAGATCGCGATGGGAAAAAATTCGGTTAAGGCCAGGGGGAAAGAAAAAATATA
AATTAAAACATATAGTATGGGCAAGCAGGGAGCTAGAACGATTCGCAGTTAATCCTGGCCTGTTAGAAAC
ATCAGAAGGCTGTAGACAAATACTGGGACAGCTACAACCATCCCTTCAGACAGGATCAGAAGAACTTAGA
TCATTATATAATACAGTAGCAACCCTCTATTGTGTGCATCAAAGGATAGAGATAAAAGACACCAAGGAAG
CTTTAGACAAGATAGAGGAAGAGCAAAACAAAAGTAAGACCACCGCACAGCAAGCGGCCGCTGATCTTCA
GACCTGGAGGAGGAGATATGAGGGACAATTGGAGAAGTGAATTATATAAATATAAAGTAGTAAAAATTGA
ACCATTAGGAGTAGCACCCACCAAGGCAAAGAGAAGAGTGGTGCAGAGAGAAAAAAGAGCAGTGGGAATA
GGAGCTTTGTTCCTTGGGTTCTTGGGAGCAGCAGGAAGCACTATGGGCGCAGCGTCAATGACGCTGACGG
TACAGGCCAGACAATTATTGTCTGGTATAGTGCAGCAGCAGAACAATTTGCTGAGGGCTATTGAGGCGCA
ACAGCATCTGTTGCAACTCACAGTCTGGGGCATCAAGCAGCTCCAGGCAAGAATCCTGGCTGTGGAAAGA
TACCTAAAGGATCAACAGCTCCTGGGGATTTGGGGTTGCTCTGGAAAACTCATTTGCACCACTGCTGTGC
CTTGGAATGCTAGTTGGAGTAATAAATCTCTGGAACAGATTTGGAATCACACGACCTGGATGGAGTGGGA
CAGAGAAATTAACAATTACACAAGCTTAATACACTCCTTAATTGAAGAATCGCAAAACCAGCAAGAAAAG
AATGAACAAGAATTATTGGAATTAGATAAATGGGCAAGTTTGTGGAATTGGTTTAACATAACAAATTGGC
TGTGGTATATAAAATTATTCATAATGATAGTAGGAGGCTTGGTAGGTTTAAGAATAGTTTTTGCTGTACT
TTCTATAGTGAATAGAGTTAGGCAGGGATATTCACCATTATCGTTTCAGACCCACCTCCCAACCCCGAGG
GGACCCGACAGGCCCGAAGGAATAGAAGAAGAAGGTGGAGAGAGAGACAGAGACAGATCCATTCGATTAG
TGAACGGATCGGCACTGCGTGCGCCAATTCTGCAGACAAATGGCAGTATTCATCCACAATTTTAAAAGAA
AAGGGGGGATTGGGGGGTACAGTGCAGGGGAAAGAATAGTAGACATAATAGCAACAGACATACAAACTAA
AGAATTACAAAAACAAATTACAAAAATTCAAAATTTTCGGGTTTATTACAGGGACAGCAGAGATCCAGTT
TGGTTAATTAATAGTTATTAATAGTAATCAATTACGGGGTCATTAGTTCATAGCCCATATATGGAGTTCC
GCGTTACATAACTTACGGTAAATGGCCCGCCTGGCTGACCGCCCAACGACCCCCGCCCATTGACGTCAAT
AATGACGTATGTTCCCATAGTAACGCCAATAGGGACTTTCCATTGACGTCAATGGGTGGAGTATTTACGG
TAAACTGCCCACTTGGCAGTACATCAAGTGTATCATATGCCAAGTACGCCCCCTATTGACGTCAATGACG
GTAAATGGCCCGCCTGGCATTATGCCCAGTACATGACCTTATGGGACTTTCCTACTTGGCAGTACATCTA
CGTATTAGTCATCGCTATTACCATGGTGATGCGGTTTTGGCAGTACATCAATGGGCGTGGATAGCGGTTT
GACTCACGGGGATTTCCAAGTCTCCACCCCATTGACGTCAATGGGAGTTTGTTTTGGCACCAAAATCAAC
GGGACTTTCCAAAATGTCGTAACAACTCCGCCCCATTGACGCAAATGGGCGGTAGGCGTGTACGGTGGGA
GGTCTATATAAGCAGAGCTGGTTTAGTGAACCGTCAGATCCGCTAGCGCTACCGGTCGCCACCATGGAGA
CAGACACACTCCTGCTATGGGTACTGCTGCTCTGGGTTCCAGGTTCCACTGGTGACTATCCATATGATGT
TCCAGATTATGCTTCTAGCTCTTACGAATTAACACAACCTCCATCTGTTTCTGTTTCTCCAGGTCAAACT
GCTAGAATTACTTGTTCTGGTGATGCTTTGCCAAAACAATACACTTACTGGTATCAACAAAAAGCTGGTC
AAGCTCCAGTTTTGGTTATTTATAAAGATACTGAAAGACCATCTGGTATTCCAGAAAGATTCTCAGGTAC
TTCTTCTGGTACTACTGCTACTTTGACTATTTCTGGTGTTCAAGCTGAAGATGAAGCTGATTATTATTGT
CAATCTGCTGATTCTTCTGGTTCTCATGTATTTTTCGGTGGTGGTACTAAAGTTACTGTTTTGTCTGGTG
GAGGAGGCCCAGGTGGCGGTTCAGGTGGAGGTTCTGGCGGAGGTTCTGGTGGAGGTTCCTATGAGTTGAC
TCAGCCACCCTCGGTGTCAGTGTCCCCAGGACAGACGGCCAGGATCACCTGCTCTGGAGATGCATTGCCA
AAGCAATATACTTATTGGTACCAGCAGAAGGCAGGCCAGGCCCCTGTCTTGGTGATATATAAAGACACTG
AGAGGCCCTCAGGGATCCCTGAGCGATTCTCTGGTACCAGTTCAGGGACAACAGCCACATTGACCATCAG
TGGAGTCCAGGCAGAAGACGAGGCTGACTATTACTGTCAATCAGCAGACAGCAGTGGTTCCCACGTTTTC
TTCGGCGGAGGGACCAAGGTGACCGTACTATCCGGAGGCGGTGGGAAGAAGTTCCCCCCAGAAGACCCTC
CTGATAGCAAGAACACACTTGTGCTCTTTGGGGCAGGATTCGGCGCAGTAATAACAGTCGTCGTCATCGT
TGTCATCATCAAATGCTTCTGTAAGCACAGAATGGTGAGCAAGGGCGAGGAGCTGTTCACCGGGGTGGTG
CCCATCCTGGTCGAGCTGGACGGCGACGTAAACGGCCACAAGTTCAGCGTGTCCGGCGAGGGCGAGGGCG
ATGCCACCTACGGCAAGCTGACCCTGAAGTTCATCTGCACCACCGGCAAGCTGCCCGTGCCCTGGCCCAC
CCTCGTGACCACCCTGACCTACGGCGTGCAGTGCTTCAGCCGCTACCCCGACCACATGAAGCAGCACGAC
TTCTTCAAGTCCGCCATGCCCGAAGGCTACGTCCAGGAGCGCACCATCTTCTTCAAGGACGACGGCAACT
ACAAGACCCGCGCCGAGGTGAAGTTCGAGGGCGACACCCTGGTGAACCGCATCGAGCTGAAGGGCATCGA
CTTCAAGGAGGACGGCAACATCCTGGGGCACAAGCTGGAGTACAACTACAACAGCCACAACGTCTATATC
ATGGCCGACAAGCAGAAGAACGGCATCAAGGTGAACTTCAAGATCCGCCACAACATCGAGGACGGCAGCG
TGCAGCTCGCCGACCACTACCAGCAGAACACCCCCATCGGCGACGGCCCCGTGCTGCTGCCCGACAACCA
CTACCTGAGCACCCAGTCCGCCCTGAGCAAAGACCCCAACGAGAAGCGCGATCACATGGTCCTGCTGGAG
TTCGTGACCGCCGCCGGGATCACTCTCGGCATGGACGAGCTGTATAAGTAATGTACATAGTAATTAACGC
ATCCGGATTTCCGCCCCTCTCCCTCCCCCCCCCCTAACGTTACTGGCCGAAGCCGCTTGGAATAAGGCCG
GTGTGCGTTTGTCTATATGTTATTTTCCACCATATTGCCGTCTTTTGGCAATGTGAGGGCCCGGAAACCT
GGCCCTGTCTTCTTGACGAGCATTCCTAGGGGTCTTTCCCCTCTCGCCAAAGGAATGCAAGGTCTGTTGA
ATGTCGTGAAGGAAGCAGTTCCTCTGGAAGCTTCTTGAAGACAAACAACGTCTGTAGCGACCCTTTGCAG
GCAGCGGAACCCCCCACCTGGCGACAGGTGCCTCTGCGGCCAAAAGCCACGTGTATAAGATACACCTGCA
AAGGCGGCACAACCCCAGTGCCACGTTGTGAGTTGGATAGTTGTGGAAAGAGTCAAATGGCTCTCCTCAA
GCGTATTCAACAAGGGGCTGAAGGATGCCCAGAAGGTACCCCATTGTATGGGATCTGATCTGGGGCCTCG
GTGCACATGCTTTACATGTGTTTAGTCGAGGTTAAAAAACGTCTAGGCCCCCCGAACCACGGGGACGTGG
TTTTCCTTTGAAAAACACGATGATAAGCTTGCCACAACCCACAAGGAGACGACCTTCCATGACCGAGTAC
AAGCCCACGGTGCGCCTCGCCACCCGCGACGACGTCCCCCGGGCCGTACGCACCCTCGCCGCCGCGTTCG
CCGACTACCCCGCCACGCGCCACACCGTCGACCCGGACCGCCACATCGAGCGGGTCACCGAGCTGCAAGA
ACTCTTCCTCACGCGCGTCGGGCTCGACATCGGCAAGGTGTGGGTCGCGGACGACGGCGCCGCGGTGGCG
GTCTGGACCACGCCGGAGAGCGTCGAAGCGGGGGCGGTGTTCGCCGAGATCGGCCCGCGCATGGCCGAGT
TGAGCGGTTCCCGGCTGGCCGCGCAGCAACAGATGGAAGGCCTCCTGGCGCCGCACCGGCCCAAGGAGCC
CGCGTGGTTCCTGGCCACCGTCGGCGTCTCGCCCGACCACCAGGGCAAGGGTCTGGGCAGCGCCGTCGTG
CTCCCCGGAGTGGAGGCGGCCGAGCGCGCCGGGGTGCCCGCCTTCCTGGAGACCTCCGCGCCCCGCAACC
TCCCCTTCTACGAGCGGCTCGGCTTCACCGTCACCGCCGACGTCGAGTGCCCGAAGGACCGCGCGACCTG
GTGCATGACCCGCAAGCCCGGTGCCTGATAGGAATTCGATATCAAGCTTATCGATAATCAACCTCTGGAT
TACAAAATTTGTGAAAGATTGACTGGTATTCTTAACTATGTTGCTCCTTTTACGCTATGTGGATACGCTG
CTTTAATGCCTTTGTATCATGCTATTGCTTCCCGTATGGCTTTCATTTTCTCCTCCTTGTATAAATCCTG
GTTGCTGTCTCTTTATGAGGAGTTGTGGCCCGTTGTCAGGCAACGTGGCGTGGTGTGCACTGTGTTTGCT
GACGCAACCCCCACTGGTTGGGGCATTGCCACCACCTGTCAGCTCCTTTCCGGGACTTTCGCTTTCCCCC
TCCCTATTGCCACGGCGGAACTCATCGCCGCCTGCCTTGCCCGCTGCTGGACAGGGGCTCGGCTGTTGGG
CACTGACAATTCCGTGGTGTTGTCGGGGAAATCATCGTCCTTTCCTTGGCTGCTCGCCTGTGTTGCCACC
TGGATTCTGCGCGGGACGTCCTTCTGCTACGTCCCTTCGGCCCTCAATCCAGCGGACCTTCCTTCCCGCG
GCCTGCTGCCGGCTCTGCGGCCTCTTCCGCGTCTTCGCCTTCGCCCTCAGACGAGTCGGATCTCCCTTTG
GGCCGCCTCCCCGCATCGATACCGTCGACCTCGAGACCTAGAAAAACATGGAGCAATCACAAGTAGCAAT
ACAGCAGCTACCAATGCTGATTGTGCCTGGCTAGAAGCACAAGAGGAGGAGGAGGTGGGTTTTCCAGTCA
CACCTCAGGTACCTTTAAGACCAATGACTTACAAGGCAGCTGTAGATCTTAGCCACTTTTTAAAAGAAAA
GGGGGGACTGGAAGGGCTAATTCACTCCCAACGAAGACAAGATATCCTTGATCTGTGGATCTACCACACA
CAAGGCTACTTCCCTGATTGGCAGAACTACACACCAGGGCCAGGGATCAGATATCCACTGACCTTTGGAT
GGTGCTACAAGCTAGTACCAGTTGAGCAAGAGAAGGTAGAAGAAGCCAATGAAGGAGAGAACACCCGCTT
GTTACACCCTGTGAGCCTGCATGGGATGGATGACCCGGAGAGAGAAGTATTAGAGTGGAGGTTTGACAGC
CGCCTAGCATTTCATCACATGGCCCGAGAGCTGCATCCGGACTGTACTGGGTCTCTCTGGTTAGACCAGA
TCTGAGCCTGGGAGCTCTCTGGCTAACTAGGGAACCCACTGCTTAAGCCTCAATAAAGCTTGCCTTGAGT
GCTTCAAGTAGTGTGTGCCCGTCTGTTGTGTGACTCTGGTAACTAGAGATCCCTCAGACCCTTTTAGTCA
GTGTGGAAAATCTCTAGCAGGGCCCGTTTAAACCCGCTGATCAGCCTCGACTGTGCCTTCTAGTTGCCAG
CCATCTGTTGTTTGCCCCTCCCCCGTGCCTTCCTTGACCCTGGAAGGTGCCACTCCCACTGTCCTTTCCT
AATAAAATGAGGAAATTGCATCGCATTGTCTGAGTAGGTGTCATTCTATTCTGGGGGGTGGGGTGGGGCA
GGACAGCAAGGGGGAGGATTGGGAAGACAATAGCAGGCATGCTGGGGATGCGGTGGGCTCTATGGCTTCT
GAGGCGGAAAGAACCAGCTGGGGCTCTAGGGGGTATCCCC
[124 nt withheld, positions 7741-7864]
C
[91 nt withheld, positions 7866-7956]
A
[49 nt withheld, positions 7958-8006]
CCTTTGACGTTGGAGTCCACGTTCTTT
[37 nt withheld, positions 8034-8070]
ACCCTATCTCGGTCTATTCTTTTGATTTATAAGGGATTTTGCCGATTTCGGCCTATTGGTTAAAAAATGA
GCTGATTTAACAAAAATTTAACGCGAATTAATTCTGTGGAATGTGTGTCAGTTAGGGTGTGGAAAGTCCC
CAGGCTCCCCAGCAGGCAGAAGTATGCAAAGCATGCATCTCAATTAGTCAGCAACCAGGTGTGGAAAGTC
CCCAGGCTCCCCAGCAGGCAGAAGTATGCAAAGCATGCATCTCAATTAGTCAGCAACCATAGTCCCGCCC
CTAACTCCGCCCATCCCGCCCCTAACTCCGCCCAGTTCCGCCCATTCTCCGCCCCATGGCTGACTAATTT
TTTTTATTTATGCAGAGGCCGAGGCCGCCTCTGCCTCTGAGCTATTCCAGAAGTAGTGAGGAGGCTTTTT
TGGAGGCCTAGGCTTTTGCAAAAAGCTCCCGGGAGCTTGTATATCCATTTTCGGATCTGATCAGCACGTG
TTGACAATTAATCATCGGCATAGTATATCGGCATAGTATAATACGACAAGGTGAGGAACTAAACCATGGC
CAAGTTGACCAGTGCCGTTCCGGTGCTCACCGCGCGCGACGTCGCCGGAGCGGTCGAGTTCTGGACCGAC
CGGCTCGGGTTCTCCCGGGACTTCGTGGAGGACGACTTCGCCGGTGTGGTCCGGGACGACGTGACCCTGT
TCATCAGCGCGGTCCAGGACCAGGTGGTGCCGGACAACACCCTGGCCTGGGTGTGGGTGCGCGGCCTGGA
CGAGCTGTACGCCGAGTGGTCGGAGGTCGTGTCCACGAACTTCCGGGACGCCTCCGGGCCGGCCATGACC
GAGATCGGCGAGCAGCCGTGGGGGCGGGAGTTCGCCCTGCGCGACCCGGCCGGCAACTGCGTGCACTTCG
TGGCCGAGGAGCAGGACTGACACGTGCTACGAGATTTCGATTCCACCGCCGCCTTCTATGAAAGGTTGGG
CTTCGGAATCGTTTTCCGGGACGCCGGCTGGATGATCCTCCAGCGCGGGGATCTCATGCTGGAGTTCTTC
GCCCACCCCAACTTGTTTATTGCAGCTTATAATGGTTACAAATAAAGCAATAGCATCACAAATTTCACAA
ATAAAGCATTTTTTTCACTGCATTCTAGTTGTGGTTTGTCCAAACTCATCAATGTATCTTATCATGTCTG
TATACCGTCGACCTCTAGCTAGAGCTTGGCGTAATCATGGTCATAGCTGTTTCCTGTGTGAAATTGTTAT
CCGCTCACAATTCCACACAACATACGAGCCGGAAGCATAAAGTGTAAAGCCTGGGGTGCCTAATGAGTGA
GCTAACTCACATTAATTGCGTTGCGCTCACTGCCCGCTTTCCAGTCGGGAAACCTGTCGTGCCAGCTGCA
TTAATGAATCGGCCAACGCGCGGGGAGAGGCGGTTTGCGTATTGGGCGCTCTTCCGCTTCCTCGCTCACT
GACTCGCTGCGCTCGGTCGTTCGGCTGCGGCGAGCGGTATCAGCTCACTCAAAGGCGGTAATACGGTTAT
CCACAGAATCAGGGGATAACGCAGGAAAGAACATGTGAGCAAAAGGCCAGCAAAAGGCCAGGAACCGTAA
AAAGGCCGCGTTGCTGGCGTTTTTCCATAGGCTCCGCCCCCCTGACGAGCATCACAAAAATCGACGCTCA
AGTCAGAGGTGGCGAAACCCGACAGGACTATAAAGATACCAGGCGTTTCCCCCTGGAAGCTCCCTCGTGC
GCTCTCCTGTTCCGACCCTGCCGCTTACCGGATACCTGTCCGCCTTTCTCCCTTCGGGAAGCGTGGCGCT
TTCTCATAGCTCACGCTGTAGGTATCTCAGTTCGGTGTAGGTCGTTCGCTCCAAGCTGGGCTGTGTGCAC
GAACCCCCCGTTCAGCCCGACCGCTGCGCCTTATCCGGTAACTATCGTCTTGAGTCCAACCCGGTAAGAC
ACGACTTATCGCCACTGGCAGCAGCCACTGGTAACAGGATTAGCAGAGCGAGGTATGTAGGCGGTGCTAC
AGAGTTCTTGAAGTGGTGGCCTAACTACGGCTACACTAGAAGAACAGTATTTGGTATCTGCGCTCTGCTG
AAGCCAGTTACCTTCGGAAAAAGAGTTGGTAGCTCTTGATCCGGCAAACAAACCACCGCTGGTAGCGGTG
GTTTTTTTGTTTGCAAGCAGCAGATTACGCGCAGAAAAAAAGGATCTCAAGAAGATCCTTTGATCTTTTC
TACGGGGTCTGACGCTCAGTGGAACGAAAACTCACGTTAAGGGATTTTGGTCATGAGATTATCAAAAAGG
ATCTTCACCTAGATCCTTTTAAATTAAAAATGAAGTTTTAAATCAATCTAAAGTATATATGAGTAAACTT
GGTCTGACAGTTACCAATGCTTAATCAGTGAGGCACCTATCTCAGCGATCTGTCTATTTCGTTCATCCAT
AGTTGCCTGACTCCCCGTCGTGTAGATAACTACGATACGGGAGGGCTTACCATCTGGCCCCAGTGCTGCA
ATGATACCGCGAGACCCACGCTCACCGGCTCCAGATTTATCAGCAATAAACCAGCCAGCCGGAAGGGCCG
AGCGCAGAAGTGGTCCTGCAACTTTATCCGCCTCCATCCAGTCTATTAATTGTTGCCGGGAAGCTAGAGT
AAGTAGTTCGCCAGTTAATAGTTTGCGCAACGTTGTTGCCATTGCTACAGGCATCGTGGTGTCACGCTCG
TCGTTTGGTATGGCTTCATTCAGCTCCGGTTCCCAACGATCAAGGCGAGTTACATGATCCCCCATGTTGT
GCAAAAAAGCGGTTAGCTCCTTCGGTCCTCCGATCGTTGTCAGAAGTAAGTTGGCCGCAGTGTTATCACT
CATGGTTATGGCAGCACTGCATAATTCTCTTACTGTCATGCCATCCGTAAGATGCTTTTCTGTGACTGGT
GAGTACTCAACCAAGTCATTCTGAGAATAGTGTATGCGGCGACCGAGTTGCTCTTGCCCGGCGTCAATAC
GGGATAATACCGCGCCACATAGCAGAACTTTAAAAGTGCTCATCATTGGAAAACGTTCTTCGGGGCGAAA
ACTCTCAAGGATCTTACCGCTGTTGAGATCCAGTTCGATGTAACCCACTCGTGCACCCAACTGATCTTCA
GCATCTTTTACTTTCACCAGCGTTTCTGGGTGAGCAAAAACAGGAAGGCAAAATGCCGCAAAAAAGGGAA
TAAGGGCGACACGGAAATGTTGAATACTCATACTCTTCCTTTTTCAATATTATTGAAGCATTTATCAGGG
TTATTGTCTCATGAGCGGATACATATTTGAATGTATTTAGAAAAATAAACAAATAGGGGTTCCGCGCACA
TTTCCCCGAAAAGTGCCACCTGAC
Features (pLannotate 1.2.2; 39 found; start..end, strand, type, name):
     31..83      -  misc_feature   bom (fragment): basis of mobility region from pBR322
    238..617     +  enhancer       CMV enhancer: human cytomegalovirus immediate early enhancer
    618..817     +  promoter       CMV promoter: human cytomegalovirus (CMV) immediate early promoter
    835..1015    +  LTR            5' LTR (truncated): truncated 5' long terminal repeat (LTR) from HIV-1
   1062..1187    +  misc_feature   HIV-1 Ψ: packaging signal of human immunodeficiency virus type 1
   1171..1534    +  CDS            HIV-1 gag (fragment): gag protein from human immunodeficiency virus 1; gag
   1680..1913    +  misc_feature   RRE: The Rev response element (RRE) of HIV-1 allows for Rev-dependent mRNA export from the nucleus to the cytoplasm.
   2290..2390    +  CDS            Rev (fragment): human immunodeficiency virus 1 (HIV-1) Rev protein; rev; enhances nuclear export of unspliced and incompletely spliced viral mRNAs
   2440..2557    +  misc_feature   cPPT/CTS: central polypurine tract and central termination sequence of HIV-1
   2662..2965    +  enhancer       CMV enhancer: human cytomegalovirus immediate early enhancer
   2966..3169    +  promoter       CMV promoter: human cytomegalovirus (CMV) immediate early promoter
   3214..3276    +  sig_peptide    Igκ leader: leader sequence from mouse immunoglobulin κ light chain
   3276..3299    +  CDS            3xHA (fragment): three tandem HA epitope tags
   3307..3588    +  CDS            IGLV3-25 (fragment): LV325_HUMAN - Experimental evidence at protein level: Swiss-Prot protein existence level 1. V region of the variable domain of immunoglobulin light chains that participates in the antigen recognition (PubMed:24600447). Immunoglobulins, also known as antibodies, are membrane-bound or secreted glycoproteins produced by B lymphocytes. In the recognition phase of humoral immunity, the membrane-bound immunoglobulins serve as receptors which, upon binding of a specific antigen, trigger the clonal expansion and differentiation of B lymphocytes into immunoglobulins- secreting plasma cells. Secreted im
   3663..3680    +  CDS            Twin-Strep-tag (fragment): two Strep-Tag®II moieties connected by a linker for enhanced binding to Strep-Tactin®, an engineered form of streptavidin (Schmidt et al., 2013)
   3697..3975    +  CDS            IGLV3-25 (fragment): LV325_HUMAN - Experimental evidence at protein level: Swiss-Prot protein existence level 1. V region of the variable domain of immunoglobulin light chains that participates in the antigen recognition (PubMed:24600447). Immunoglobulins, also known as antibodies, are membrane-bound or secreted glycoproteins produced by B lymphocytes. In the recognition phase of humoral immunity, the membrane-bound immunoglobulins serve as receptors which, upon binding of a specific antigen, trigger the clonal expansion and differentiation of B lymphocytes into immunoglobulins- secreting plasma cells. Secreted im
   4045..4161    +  CDS            Cd80 (fragment): CD80_MOUSE - Also known as B7. Experimental evidence at protein level: Swiss-Prot protein existence level 1. Involved in the costimulatory signal essential for T lymphocytes activation. T-cell proliferation and cytokine production is induced by the binding of CD28 or CTLA-4 to this receptor. From Mus musculus (Mouse).
   4162..4878    +  CDS            EGFP: EGFP is a basic (constitutively fluorescent) green fluorescent protein published in 1996, derived from Aequorea victoria. It is reported to be a rapidly-maturing weak dimer with moderate acid sensitivity.
   4914..5486    +  misc_feature   IRES: internal ribosome entry site (IRES) of the encephalomyocarditis virus (EMCV)
   5519..6118    +  CDS            PuroR: puromycin N-acetyltransferase; pac from Streptomyces; confers resistance to puromycin
   6120..6146    +  misc_feature   MCS (fragment): pBluescript multiple cloning site
   6146..6734    +  misc_feature   WPRE: woodchuck hepatitis virus posttranscriptional regulatory element
   6671..7252    +  CDS            nef (fragment): NEF_HV1H2 - Experimental evidence at protein level: Swiss-Prot protein existence level 1. Extracellular Nef protein targets CD4(+) T-lymphocytes for apoptosis by interacting with CXCR4 surface receptors. From Human immunodeficiency virus type 1 group M subtype B (isolate HXB2) (HIV-1).
   7259..7439    +  LTR            5' LTR (truncated): truncated 5' long terminal repeat (LTR) from HIV-1
   7471..7695    +  polyA_signal   bGH poly(A) signal: bovine growth hormone polyadenylation signal
   7699..7720    +  promoter       SV40 promoter (fragment): SV40 enhancer and early promoter
   7741..8169    +  rep_origin     f1 ori (sequence partly withheld): f1 bacteriophage origin of replication; arrow indicates direction of (+) strand synthesis
   8183..8512    +  promoter       SV40 promoter: SV40 enhancer and early promoter
   8560..8607    +  promoter       EM7 promoter: synthetic bacterial promoter&nbsp
   8626..9000    +  CDS            BleoR: antibiotic-binding protein; Sh ble from Streptoalloteichus hindustanus; confers resistance to bleomycin, phleomycin, and Zeocin™
   9010..9135    +  CDS            ble (fragment): BLE_KLEPN - Experimental evidence at protein level: Swiss-Prot protein existence level 1. Binding protein with a strong affinity to the bleomycin family of antibiotics. Binds to CL990; an antimitotic-antibiotic compound. From Klebsiella pneumoniae.
   9130..9251    +  polyA_signal   SV40 poly(A) signal: SV40 polyadenylation signal
   9322..9344    -  protein_bind   lac operator (fragment): The lac repressor binds to the lac operator to inhibit transcription in E. coli. This inhibition can be relieved by adding lactose or isopropyl-β-D-thiogalactopyranoside (IPTG). lac repressor encoded by lacI
   9348..9378    -  promoter       lac promoter: promoter for the E. coli lac operon
   9393..9414    -  protein_bind   CAP binding site: CAP binding activates transcription in the presence of cAMP. E. coli catabolite activator protein
   9427..9519    -  CDS            lacI (fragment): lac repressor; lacI; The lac repressor binds to the lac operator to inhibit transcription in E. coli. This inhibition can be relieved by adding lactose or isopropyl-β-D-thiogalactopyranoside (IPTG).
   9702..10290   -  rep_origin     ori: high-copy-number ColE1/pMB1/pBR322/pUC origin of replication
  10461..11321   -  CDS            AmpR: β-lactamase; bla; confers resistance to ampicillin, carbenicillin, and related antibiotics
  11322..11426   -  promoter       AmpR promoter: bla
