[The description below was written by a language model from this plasmid's Addgene catalogue record and pLannotate feature annotations shown in this document.]
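Description:
pLenCMV-PMMars1CyGFP is an 11.5 kb HIV-1-based lentiviral transfer vector built on a pLenti backbone, intended for mammalian expression of a membrane-spanning Mars1Cy-GFP fusion protein. It is propagated in E. coli as a high-copy plasmid through a ColE1/pUC-type origin with ampicillin resistance; an f1 origin is also present. Outside the viral region the backbone carries an SV40/EM7-driven bleomycin/Zeocin resistance cassette, although the catalogue lists puromycin as the mammalian selectable marker. A CMV enhancer/promoter fused to a truncated 5' LTR drives production of the viral genomic RNA in packaging cells. This is followed by the Ψ packaging signal with a partial gag sequence, the Rev response element for nuclear export, and the cPPT/CTS element. A second truncated LTR annotation and a bGH polyadenylation signal close the viral unit.

The internal expression cassette uses a CMV promoter, which the depositor substituted for the original CaMKII promoter. It drives the 1.7 kb Mars1Cy-TMD-GFP insert (also called dL9.5-TMD-GFP), cloned between AgeI and BsrGI sites. The feature table shows an Igκ leader for entry into the secretory pathway and an N-terminal HA epitope. Two tandem segments related to a human immunoglobulin lambda light-chain variable region follow, joined by a short linker, and appear to constitute the Mars1Cy domain. Next come a fragment of mouse CD80 at the position of the transmembrane domain named in the insert, and then EGFP. An EMCV IRES then permits translation of puromycin N-acetyltransferase from the same transcript, linking drug selection to fusion expression, and a WPRE enhances transcript expression. The associated publication title places the construct among fluoromodule-based reporter/probe systems designed for in vivo fluorescence imaging, with GFP offering an independent readout of expression.
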