Addgene plasmid #78315: pLenCMV-PMMars1CyGFP
Purpose: Lentiviral transfer vector encoding Mars1Cy-GFP membrane-spanning protein
Depositing lab: Alan Waggoner. Depositing organization: Carnegie Mellon University. Publication: Fluoromodule-based reporter/probes designed for in vivo fluorescence imaging. Zhang M, Chakraborty SK, Sampath P, Rojas JJ, Hou W, Saurabh S, Thorne SH, Bruchez MP, Waggoner AS. J Clin Invest. 2015 Oct 1;125(10):3915-27. doi: 10.1172/JCI81086. Epub 2015 Sep 8. PubMed 26348895.
Backbone
  Vector backbone: pLenti
  Backbone size w/o insert (bp): 9786
  Total vector size (bp): 11454
  Modifications to backbone: Replaced CaMKII promoter with CMV
  Vector type: Mammalian Expression, Lentiviral
  Selectable markers: Puromycin
Growth in bacteria
  Bacterial resistance: Ampicillin, 100 μg/mL
  Growth temperature: 37°C
  Growth strain: NEB Stable
  Copy number: High Copy
Gene/Insert
  Gene/Insert name: Mars1Cy-TMD-GFP (alt name: dL9.5-TMD-GFP)
  Insert size (bp): 1668
  Promoter: CMV
  Tag / fusion protein: HA epitope (N terminal on insert)
  Cloning method: Restriction Enzyme; 5′ cloning site AgeI (not destroyed); 3′ cloning site BsrGI (not destroyed)
  Sequencing primers: 5′ GCgctaccggtcgccaccATG
Terms and licenses: Academic/Nonprofit Terms; Industry Terms: Not Available to Industry
How to cite: pLenCMV-PMMars1CyGFP was a gift from Alan Waggoner (Addgene plasmid # 78315 ; http://n2t.net/addgene:78315 ; RRID:Addgene_78315)
