>Addgene plasmid #78315 | pLenCMV-PMMars1CyGFP | addgene partial sequence | sequence record 148433 | EGFP-N 5'-CGTCGCCGTCCAGCTCGACCAG-3'
CTCCTCGCCCTTGCTCACCATTCTGTGCTTACAGAAGCATTTGATGATGACAACGATGACGACGACTGTT
ATTACTGCGCCGAATCCTGCCCCAAAGAGCACAAGTGTGTTCTTGCTATCAGGAGGGTCTTCTGGGGGGA
ACTTCTTCCCACCGCCTCCGGATAGTACGGTCACCTTGGTCCCTCCGCCGAAGAAAACGTGGGAACCACT
GCTGTCTGCTGATTGACAGTAATAGTCAGCCTCGTCTTCTGCCTGGACTCCACTGATGGTCAATGTGGCT
GTTGTCCCTGAACTGGTACCAGAGAATCGCTCAGGGATCCCTGAGGGCCTCTCAGTGTCTTTATATATCA
CCAAGACAGGGGCCTGGCCTGCCTTCTGCTGGTACCAATAAGTATATTGCTTTGGCAATGCATCTCCAGA
GCAGGTGATCCTGGCCGTCTGTCCTGGGGACACTGACACCGAGGGTGGCTGAGTCAACTCATAGGAACCT
CCACCAGAACCTCCGCCAGAACCTCCACCTGAACCGCCACCTGGGCCTCCTCCACCAGACAAAACAGTAA
CTTTAGTACCACCACCGAAAAATACATGAGAACCAGAAGAATCAGCAGATTGACAATAATAATCAGCTTC
ATCTTCAGCTTGAACACCAGAAATAGTCAAAGTAGCAGTAGTACCAGAAGAAGTACCTGAGAATCTTTCT
GGAATACCAGATGGTCTTTCAGTATCTTTATAAATAACCAAAACTGGAGCTTGACCAGCTTTTTGTTGAT
ACCAGTAAGTGTATTGTTTTGGCAAAGCATCACCAGAACAAGTAATTCTAGCAGTTTGACCTGGAGAAAC
AGAAACAGATGGAGGTTGTGTTAATTCGTAAGAGCTAGAAGCATAATCTGGAACATCATATGGATAGTCA
CCAGTGGAACCTGGAACCCAGAGCAGCAGTACCCATAGCAGGAGTGTGTCTGTCTCCATGGTGGCGACCG
GTAGCGCTAGCGGATCTGACGGTTCACTAAACCAGCTCTGCTT
